>Addgene plasmid #199571 | GFP SMG1 WT | addgene full sequence | sequence record 391056 | Addgene NGS Result
GGCCTTTTGCTGGCCTTTTGCTCACATGTTCTTTCCTGCGTTATCCCCTGATTCTGTGGATAACCGTATT
ACCGCCATGCATTAGTTATTAATAGTAATCAATTACGGGGTCATTAGTTCATAGCCCATATATGGAGTTC
CGCGTTACATAACTTACGGTAAATGGCCCGCCTGGCTGACCGCCCAACGACCCCCGCCCATTGACGTCAA
TAATGACGTATGTTCCCATAGTAACGCCAATAGGGACTTTCCATTGACGTCAATGGGTGGAGTATTTACG
GTAAACTGCCCACTTGGCAGTACATCAAGTGTATCATATGCCAAGTACGCCCCCTATTGACGTCAATGAC
GGTAAATGGCCCGCCTGGCATTATGCCCAGTACATGACCTTATGGGACTTTCCTACTTGGCAGTACATCT
ACGTATTAGTCATCGCTATTACCATGGTGATGCGGTTTTGGCAGTACATCAATGGGCGTGGATAGCGGTT
TGACTCACGGGGATTTCCAAGTCTCCACCCCATTGACGTCAATGGGAGTTTGTTTTGGCACCAAAATCAA
CGGGACTTTCCAAAATGTCGTAACAACTCCGCCCCATTGACGCAAATGGGCGGTAGGCGTGTACGGTGGG
AGGTCTATATAAGCAGAGCTGGTTTAGTGAACCGTCAGATCCGCTAGCGCTACCGGTCGCCACCATGGTG
AGCAAGGGCGAGGAGCTGTTCACCGGGGTGGTGCCCATCCTGGTCGAGCTGGACGGCGACGTAAACGGCC
ACAAGTTCAGCGTGTCCGGCGAGGGCGAGGGCGATGCCACCTACGGCAAGCTGACCCTGAAGTTCATCTG
CACCACCGGCAAGCTGCCCGTGCCCTGGCCCACCCTCGTGACCACCCTGACCTACGGCGTGCAGTGCTTC
AGCCGCTACCCCGACCACATGAAGCAGCACGACTTCTTCAAGTCCGCCATGCCCGAAGGCTACGTCCAGG
AGCGCACCATCTTCTTCAAGGACGACGGCAACTACAAGACCCGCGCCGAGGTGAAGTTCGAGGGCGACAC
CCTGGTGAACCGCATCGAGCTGAAGGGCATCGACTTCAAGGAGGACGGCAACATCCTGGGGCACAAGCTG
GAGTACAACTACAACAGCCACAACGTCTATATCATGGCCGACAAGCAGAAGAACGGCATCAAGGTGAACT
TCAAGATCCGCCACAACATCGAGGACGGCAGCGTGCAGCTCGCCGACCACTACCAGCAGAACACCCCCAT
CGGCGACGGCCCCGTGCTGCTGCCCGACAACCACTACCTGAGCACCCAGTCCGCCCTGAGCAAAGACCCC
AACGAGAAGCGCGATCACATGGTCCTGCTGGAGTTCGTGACCGCCGCCGGGATCACTCTCGGCATGGACG
AGCTGTACAAGTACTCAGATCTCGAGATCCATGTCGTGTCGGGGAAGGTAATGAGCCGCAGAGCCCCGGG
GTCTCGGCTGAGCAGCGGCGGCGGCGGCGGCGGCACCAAGTATCCGCGGAGCTGGAATGACTGGCAACCC
AGAACTGATAGTGCATCAGCCGACCCAGATAATTTAAAATATTCTTCATCCAGAGATAGAGGTGGTTCTT
CCTCTTACGGACTGCAACCTTCAAATTCAGCTGTGGTGTCTCGGCAAAGGCACGATGATACCAGAGTCCA
CGCTGACATACAGAATGACGAAAAGGGTGGCTACAGTGTCAATGGAGGATCTGGGGAAAATACTTATGGT
CGGAAGTCGTTGGGGCAAGAGCTGAGGGTTAACAATGTGACCAGCCCTGAGTTCACCAGTGTTCAGCATG
GCAGTCGTGCTTTAGCCACCAAAGACATGAGGAAATCACAGGAGAGATCGATGTCTTATTCTGATGAGTC
TCGACTGTCGAATCTTCTTCGGAGGATCACCCGGGAAGACGACAGAGACCGAAGATTGGCTACTGTAAAG
CAGTTGAAAGAATTTATTCAGCAACCAGAAAATAAGCTGGTACTAGTTAAACAATTGGATAATATCTTGG
CTGCTGTACATGACGTGCTTAATGAAAGTAGCAAATTGCTTCAGGAGTTGAGACAGGAGGGAGCTTGCTG
TCTTGGCCTTCTTTGTGCTTCTCTGAGCTATGAGGCTGAGAAGATCTTCAAGTGGATTTTTAGCAAATTT
AGCTCATCTGCAAAAGATGAAGTTAAACTCCTCTACTTATGTGCCACCTACAAAGCACTAGAGACTGTAG
GAGAAAAGAAAGCCTTTTCATCTGTAATGCAGCTTGTAATGACCAGCCTGCAGTCTATTCTTGAAAATGT
GGATACACCAGAATTGCTTTGTAAATGTGTTAAGTGCATTCTTTTGGTGGCTCGATGTTACCCTCATATT
TTCAGCACTAATTTTAGGGATACAGTTGATATATTAGTTGGATGGCATATAGATCATACTCAGAAACCTT
CGCTCACGCAGCAGGTATCTGGGTGGTTGCAGAGTTTGGAGCCATTTTGGGTAGCTGATCTTGCATTTTC
TACTACTCTTCTTGGTCAGTTTCTGGAAGACATGGAAGCATATGCTGAGGACCTCAGCCATGTGGCCTCT
GGGGAATCAGTGGATGAAGATGTCCCTCCTCCATCAGTGTCATTACCAAAGCTGGCTGCACTTCTCCGGG
TATTTAGTACTGTGGTGAGGAGCATTGGGGAACGCTTCAGCCCAATTCGGGGTCCTCCAATTACTGAGGC
ATATGTAACAGATGTTCTGTACAGAGTAATGAGATGTGTGACGGCTGCAAACCAGGTGTTTTTTTCTGAG
GCTGTGTTGACAGCTGCTAATGAGTGTGTTGGTGTTTTGCTCGGCAGCTTGGATCCTAGCATGACTATAC
ATTGTGACATGGTCATTACATATGGATTAGACCAACTGGAGAATTGCCAGACTTGTGGTACCGATTATAT
CATCTCAGTCTTGAATTTACTCACGCTGATTGTTGAACAGATAAATACGAAACTGCCATCATCATTTGTA
GAAAAACTGTTTATACCATCATCTAAACTACTATTCTTGCGTTATCATAAAGAAAAAGAGGTTGTTGCTG
TAGCCCATGCTGTTTATCAAGCAGTGCTCAGCTTGAAGAATATTCCTGTTTTGGAGACTGCCTATAAGTT
AATATTGGGAGAAATGACTTGTGCCCTAAACAACCTCCTACACAGTCTACAACTTCCTGAGGCCTGTTCT
GAAATAAAACATGAGGCTTTTAAGAATCATGTGTTCAATGTAGACAATGCAAAATTTGTAGTTATATTTG
ACCTCAGTGCCCTGACTACAATTGGAAATGCCAAAAACTCACTAATAGGGATGTGGGCGCTATCTCCAAC
TGTCTTTGCACTTCTGAGTAAGAATCTGATGATTGTGCACAGTGACCTGGCTGTTCACTTCCCTGCCATT
CAGTATGCTGTGCTCTACACATTGTATTCTCATTGTACCAGGCATGATCACTTTATCTCTAGTAGCCTCA
GTTCTTCCTCTCCTTCTTTGTTTGATGGAGCTGTGATTAGCACTGTAACTACGGCTACAAAGAAACATTT
CTCAATTATATTAAATCTTCTGGGAATATTACTTAAGAAAGATAACCTTAACCAGGACACGAGGAAACTG
TTAATGACTTGGGCTTTGGAAGCAGCTGTTTTAATGAAGAAGTCTGAAACATACGCACCTTTATTCTCTC
TTCCGTCTTTCCATAAATTTTGCAAAGGCCTTTTAGCCAACACTCTCGTTGAAGATGTGAATATCTGTCT
GCAGGCATGCAGCAGTCTACATGCTCTGTCCTCTTCCTTGCCAGATGATCTTTTACAGAGATGTGTCGAT
GTTTGCCGTGTTCAACTAGTGCACAGTGGAACTCGTATTCGACAAGCATTTGGAAAACTGTTGAAATCAA
TTCCTTTAGATGTTGTCCTAAGCAATAACAATCACACAGAAATTCAAGAAATTTCTTTAGCATTAAGAAG
TCACATGAGTAAAGCACCAAGTAATACATTCCACCCCCAAGATTTCTCTGATGTTATTAGTTTTATTTTG
TATGGGAACTCTCATAGAACAGGGAAGGACAATTGGTTGGAAAGACTGTTCTATAGCTGCCAGAGACTGG
ATAAGCGTGACCAGTCAACAATTCCACGCAATCTCCTGAAGACAGATGCTGTCCTTTGGCAGTGGGCCAT
ATGGGAAGCTGCACAATTCACTGTTCTTTCTAAGCTGAGAACCCCACTGGGCAGAGCTCAAGACACCTTC
CAGACAATTGAAGGTATCATTCGAAGTCTCGCAGCTCACACATTAAACCCTGATCAGGATGTTAGTCAGT
GGACAACTGCAGACAATGATGAAGGCCATGGTAACAACCAACTTAGACTTGTTCTTCTTCTGCAGTATCT
GGAAAATCTGGAGAAATTAATGTATAATGCATACGAGGGATGTGCTAATGCATTAACTTCACCTCCCAAG
GTCATTAGAACTTTTTTCTATACCAATCGCCAAACTTGTCAGGACTGGCTAACGCGGATTCGACTCTCCA
TCATGAGGGTAGGATTGTTGGCAGGCCAGCCTGCAGTGACAGTGAGACATGGCTTTGACTTGCTTACAGA
GATGAAAACAACCAGCCTATCTCAGGGGAATGAATTGGAAGTAACCATTATGATGGTGGTAGAAGCATTA
TGTGAACTTCATTGTCCTGAAGCTATACAGGGAATTGCTGTCTGGTCATCATCTATTGTTGGAAAAAATC
TTCTGTGGATTAACTCAGTGGCTCAACAGGCTGAAGGGAGGTTTGAAAAGGCCTCTGTGGAGTACCAGGA
ACACCTGTGTGCCATGACAGGTGTTGATTGCTGCATCTCCAGCTTTGACAAATCGGTGCTCACCTTAGCC
AATGCTGGGCGTAACAGTGCCAGCCCGAAACATTCTCTGAATGGTGAATCCAGAAAAACTGTGCTGTCCA
AACCGACTGACTCTTCCCCTGAGGTTATAAATTATTTAGGAAATAAAGCATGTGAGTGCTACATCTCAAT
TGCCGATTGGGCTGCTGTGCAGGAATGGCAGAACGCTATCCATGACTTGAAAAAGAGTACCAGTAGCACT
TCCCTCAACCTGAAAGCTGACTTCAACTATATAAAATCATTAAGCAGCTTTGAGTCTGGAAAATTTGTTG
AATGTACCGAGCAGTTAGAATTGTTACCAGGAGAAAATATCAATCTACTTGCTGGAGGATCAAAAGAAAA
AATAGACATGAAAAAACTGCTTCCTAACATGTTAAGTCCGGATCCGAGGGAACTTCAGAAATCCATTGAA
GTTCAATTGTTAAGAAGTTCTGTTTGTTTGGCAACTGCTTTAAACCCGATAGAACAAGATCAGAAGTGGC
AGTCTATAACTGAAAATGTGGTAAAGTACTTGAAGCAAACATCCCGCATCGCTATTGGACCTCTGAGACT
TTCTACTTTAACAGTTTCACAGTCTTTGCCAGTTCTAAGTACCTTGCAGCTGTATTGCTCATCTGCTTTG
GAGAACACAGTTTCTAACAGACTTTCAACAGAGGACTGTCTTATTCCACTCTTCAGTGAAGCTTTACGTT
CATGTAAACAGCATGACGTGAGGCCATGGATGCAGGCATTAAGGTATACTATGTACCAGAATCAGTTGTT
GGAGAAAATTAAAGAACAAACAGTCCCAATTAGAAGCCATCTCATGGAATTAGGTCTAACAGCAGCAAAA
TTTGCTAGAAAACGAGGGAATGTGTCCCTTGCAACAAGACTGCTGGCACAGTGCAGTGAAGTTCAGCTGG
GAAAGACCACCACTGCACAGGATTTAGTCCAACATTTTAAAAAACTATCAACCCAAGGTCAAGTGGATGA
AAAATGGGGGCCCGAACTTGATATTGAAAAAACCAAATTGCTTTATACAGCAGGCCAGTCAACACATGCA
ATGGAAATGTTGAGTTCTTGTGCCATATCTTTCTGCAAGTCTGTGAAAGCTGAATATGCAGTTGCTAAAT
CAATTCTGACACTGGCTAAATGGATCCAGGCAGAATGGAAAGAGATTTCAGGACAGCTGAAACAGGTTTA
CAGAGCTCAGCACCAACAGAACTTCACAGGTCTTTCTACTTTGTCTAAAAACATACTCACTCTAATAGAA
CTGCCATCTGTTAATACGATGGAAGAAGAGTATCCTCGGATCGAGAGTGAATCTACAGTGCATATTGGAG
TTGGAGAACCTGACTTCATTTTGGGACAGTTATATCACCTGTCTTCAGTACAGGCACCTGAAGTAGCCAA
ATCTTGGGCAGCGTTGGCCAGCTGGGCTTATAGGTGGGGCAGAAAGGTGGTTGACAATGCCAGTCAGGGA
GAAGGTGTTCGTCTGCTGCCTAGAGAAAAATCTGAAGTTCAGAATCTACTTCCAGACACTATAACTGAGG
AAGAGAAAGAGAGAATATATGGTATTCTTGGACAGGCTGTGTGTCGGCCGGCGGGGATTCAGGATGAAGA
TATAACACTTCAGATAACTGAGAGTGAAGACAACGAAGAAGATGACATGGTTGATGTTATCTGGCGTCAG
TTGATATCAAGCTGCCCATGGCTTTCAGAACTTGATGAAAGTGCAACTGAAGGAGTTATTAAAGTGTGGA
GGAAAGTTGTAGATAGAATATTCAGCCTGTACAAACTCTCTTGCAGTGCATACTTTACTTTCCTTAAACT
CAACGCTGGTCAAATTCCTTTAGATGAGGATGACCCTAGGCTGCATTTAAGTCACAGAGTGGAACAGAGC
ACTGATGACATGATTGTGATGGCCACATTGCGCCTGCTGCGGTTGCTCGTGAAGCATGCTGGTGAGCTTC
GGCAGTATCTGGAGCACGGCTTGGAGACAACACCCACTGCACCATGGAGGGGAATTATTCCGCAACTTTT
CTCACGCTTAAACCACCCTGAAGTGTATGTGCGCCAAAGTATTTGTAACCTTCTCTGCCGTGTGGCTCAA
GATTCCCCACATCTCATATTGTATCCTGCAATAGTGGGTACCATATCGCTTAGTAGTGAATCCCAGGCTT
CAGGAAATAAATTTTCCACTGCAATTCCAACTTTACTTGGCAATATTCAAGGAGAAGAATTGCTGGTTTC
TGAATGTGAGGGAGGAAGTCCTCCTGCATCTCAGGATAGCAATAAGGATGAACCTAAAAGTGGATTAAAT
GAAGACCAAGCCATGATGCAGGATTGTTACAGCAAAATTGTAGATAAGCTGTCCTCTGCAAACCCCACCA
TGGTATTACAGGTTCAGATGCTCGTGGCTGAACTGCGCAGGGTCACTGTGCTCTGGGATGAGCTCTGGCT
GGGAGTTTTGCTGCAACAACACATGTATGTCCTGAGACGAATTCAGCAGCTTGAAGATGAGGTGAAGAGA
GTCCAGAACAACAACACCTTACGCAAAGAAGAGAAAATTGCAATCATGAGGGAGAAGCACACAGCTTTGA
TGAAGCCCATCGTATTTGCTTTGGAGCATGTGAGGAGTATCACAGCGGCTCCTGCAGAAACACCTCATGA
AAAATGGTTTCAGGATAACTATGGTGATGCCATTGAAAATGCCCTAGAAAAACTGAAGACTCCATTGAAC
CCTGCAAAGCCTGGGAGCAGCTGGATTCCATTTAAAGAGATAATGCTAAGTTTGCAACAGAGAGCACAGA
AACGTGCAAGTTACATCTTGCGTCTTGAAGAAATCAGTCCATGGTTGGCTGCCATGACTAACACTGAAAT
TGCTCTTCCTGGGGAAGTCTCAGCCAGAGACACTGTCACAATCCATAGTGTGGGCGGAACCATCACAATC
TTACCGACTAAAACCAAGCCAAAGAAACTTCTCTTTCTTGGATCAGATGGGAAGAGCTATCCTTATCTTT
TCAAAGGACTGGAGGATTTACATCTGGATGAGAGAATAATGCAGTTCCTATCTATTGTGAATACCATGTT
TGCTACAATTAATCGCCAAGAAACACCCCGGTTCCATGCTCGACACTATTCTGTAACACCACTAGGAACA
AGATCAGGACTAATCCAGTGGGTAGATGGAGCCACACCCTTATTTGGTCTTTACAAACGATGGCAACAAC
GGGAAGCTGCCTTACAAGCACAAAAGGCCCAAGATTCCTACCAAACTCCTCAGAATCCTGGAATTGTACC
CCGTCCTAGTGAACTTTATTACAGTAAAATTGGCCCTGCTTTGAAAACAGTTGGGCTTAGCCTGGATGTG
TCCCGTCGGGATTGGCCTCTTCATGTAATGAAGGCAGTATTGGAAGAGTTAATGGAGGCCACACCCCCGA
ATCTCCTTGCCAAAGAGCTCTGGTCATCTTGCACAACACCTGATGAATGGTGGAGAGTTACGCAGTCTTA
TGCAAGATCTACTGCAGTCATGTCTATGGTTGGATACATAATTGGCCTTGGAGACAGACATCTGGATAAT
GTTCTTATAGATATGACGACTGGAGAAGTTGTTCACATAGATTACAATGTTTGCTTTGAAAAAGGTAAAA
GCCTTAGAGTTCCTGAGAAAGTACCTTTTCGAATGACACAAAACATTGAAACAGCACTGGGTGTAACTGG
AGTAGAAGGTGTATTTAGGCTTTCATGTGAGCAGGTTTTACACATTATGCGGCGTGGCAGAGAGACCCTG
CTGACGCTGCTGGAGGCCTTTGTGTACGACCCTCTGGTGGACTGGACAGCAGGAGGCGAGGCTGGGTTTG
CTGGTGCTGTCTATGGTGGAGGTGGCCAGCAGGCCGAGAGCAAGCAGAGCAAGAGAGAGATGGAGCGAGA
GATCACCCGCAGCCTGTTTTCTTCTAGAGTAGCTGAGATTAAGGTGAACTGGTTTAAGAATAGAGATGAG
ATGCTGGTTGTGCTTCCCAAGTTGGACGGTAGCTTAGATGAATACCTAAGCTTGCAAGAGCAACTGACAG
ATGTGGAAAAACTGCAGGGCAAACTACTGGAGGAAATAGAGTTTCTAGAAGGAGCTGAAGGGGTGGATCA
TCCTTCTCATACTCTGCAACACAGGTATTCTGAGCACACCCAACTACAGACTCAGCAAAGAGCTGTTCAG
GAAGCAATCCAGGTGAAGCTGAATGAATTTGAACAATGGATAACACATTATCAGGCTGCATTCAATAATT
TAGAAGCAACACAGCTTGCAAGCTTGCTTCAAGAGATAAGCACACAAATGGACCTTGGTCCTCCAAGTTA
CGTGCCAGCAACAGCCTTTCTGCAGAATGCTGGTCAGGCCCACTTGATTAGCCAGTGCGAGCAGCTGGAG
GGGGAGGTTGGTGCTCTCCTGCAGCAGAGGCGCTCCGTGCTCCGTGGCTGTCTGGAGCAACTGCATCACT
ATGCAACCGTGGCCCTGCAGTATCCGAAGGCCATATTTCAGAAACATCGAATTGAACAGTGGAAGACCTG
GATGGAAGAGCTCATCTGTAACACCACAGTAGAGCGTTGTCAAGAGCTCTATAGGAAATATGAAATGCAA
TATGCTCCCCAGCCACCCCCAACAGTGTGTCAGTTCATCACTGCCACTGAAATGACCCTGCAGCGATACG
CAGCAGACATCAACAGCAGACTTATTAGACAAGTGGAACGCTTGAAACAGGAAGCTGTCACTGTGCCAGT
TTGTGAAGATCAGTTGAAAGAAATTGAACGTTGCATTAAAGTTTTCCTTCATGAGAATGGAGAAGAAGGA
TCTTTGAGTCTAGCAAGTGTTATTATTTCTGCCCTTTGTACCCTTACAAGGCGTAACCTGATGATGGAAG
GTGCAGCGTCAAGTGCTGGAGAACAGCTGGTTGATCTGACTTCTCGGGATGGAGCCTGGTTCTTGGAGGA
ACTCTGCAGTATGAGCGGAAACGTCACCTGCTTGGTTCAGTTACTGAAGCAGTGCCACCTGGTGCCACAG
GACTTAGATATCCCGAACCCCATGGAAGCGTCTGAGACAGTTCACTTAGCCAATGGAGTGTATACCTCAC
TTCAGGAATTGAATTCGAATTTCCGGCAAATCATATTTCCAGAAGCACTTCGATGTTTAATGAAAGGGGA
ATACACGTTAGAAAGTATGCTGCATGAACTGGACGGTCTTATTGAGCAGACCACCGATGGCGTTCCCCTG
CAGACTCTAGTGGAATCTCTTCAGGCCTACTTAAGAAACGCAGCTATGGGACTGGAAGAAGAAACACATG
CTCATTACATCGATGTTGCCAGACTACTACATGCTCAGTACGGTGAATTAATCCAACCGAGAAATGGTTC
AGTTGATGAAACACCCAAAATGTCAGCTGGCCAGATGCTTTTGGTAGCATTCGATGGCATGTTTGCTCAA
GTTGAAACTGCTTTCAGCTTATTAGTTGAAAAGTTGAACAAGATGGAAATTCCCATAGCTTGGCGAAAGA
TTGACATCATAAGGGAAGCCAGGAGTACTCAAGTTAATTTTTTTGATGATGATAATCACCGGCAGGTGCT
AGAAGAGATTTTCTTTCTAAAAAGACTACAGACTATTAAGGAGTTCTTCAGGCTCTGTGGTACCTTTTCT
AAAACATTGTCAGGATCAAGTTCACTTGAAGATCAGAATACTGTGAATGGGCCTGTACAGATTGTCAATG
TGAAAACCCTTTTTAGAAACTCTTGTTTCAGTGAAGACCAAATGGCCAAACCTATCAAGGCATTCACAGC
TGACTTTGTGAGGCAGCTCTTGATAGGGCTACCCAACCAAGCCCTCGGACTCACACTGTGCAGTTTTATC
AGTGCTCTGGGTGTAGACATCATTGCTCAAGTAGAGGCAAAGGACTTTGGTGCCGAAAGCAAAGTTTCTG
TTGATGATCTCTGTAAGAAAGCGGTGGAACATAACATCCAGATAGGGAAGTTCTCTCAGCTGGTTATGAA
CAGGGCAACTGTGTTAGCAAGTTCTTACGACACTGCCTGGAAGAAGCATGACTTGGTGCGAAGGCTAGAA
ACCAGTATTTCTTCTTGTAAGACAAGCCTGCAGCGGGTTCAGCTGCATATTGCCATGTTTCAGTGGCAAC
ATGAAGATCTACTTATCAATAGACCACAAGCCATGTCAGTCACACCTCCCCCACGGTCTGCTATCCTAAC
CAGCATGAAAAAGAAGCTGCATACCCTGAGCCAGATTGAAACTTCTATTGCGACAGTTCAGGAGAAGCTA
GCTGCACTTGAATCAAGTATTGAACAGCGACTCAAGTGGGCAGGTGGTGCCAACCCTGCATTGGCCCCTG
TACTACAAGATTTTGAAGCAACGATAGCTGAAAGAAGAAATCTTGTCCTTAAAGAGAGCCAAAGAGCAAG
TCAGGTCACATTTCTCTGCAGCAATATCATTCATTTTGAAAGTTTACGAACAAGAACTGCAGAAGCCTTA
AACCTGGATGCGGCGTTATTTGAACTAATCAAGCGATGTCAGCAGATGTGTTCGTTTGCATCACAGTTTA
ACAGTTCAGTGTCTGAGTTAGAGCTTCGTTTATTACAGAGAGTGGACACTGGTCTTGAACATCCTATTGG
CAGCTCTGAATGGCTTTTGTCAGCACACAAACAGTTGACCCAGGATATGTCTACTCAGAGGGCAATTCAG
ACAGAGAAAGAGCAGCAGATAGAAACGGTCTGTGAAACAATTCAGAATCTGGTTGATAATATAAAGACTG
TGCTCACTGGTCATAACCGACAGCTTGGAGATGTCAAACATCTCTTGAAAGCTATGGCTAAGGATGAAGA
AGCTGCTCTGGCAGATGGTGAAGATGTTCCCTATGAGAACAGTGTTAGGCAGTTTTTGGGTGAATATAAA
TCATGGCAAGACAACATTCAAACAGTTCTATTTACATTAGTCCAGGCTATGGGTCAGGTTCGAAGTCAAG
AACACGTTGAAATGCTCCAGGAAATCACTCCCACCTTGAAAGAACTGAAAACACAAAGTCAGAGTATCTA
TAATAATTTAGTGAGTTTTGCATCACCCTTAGTCACCGATGCAACAAATGAATGTTCGAGTCCAACGTCA
TCTGCTACTTATCAGCCATCCTTCGCTGCAGCAGTCCGGAGTAACACTGGCCAGAAGACTCAGCCTGATG
TCATGTCACAGAATGCTAGAAAGCTGATCCAGAAAAATCTTGCTACATCAGCTGATACTCCACCAAGCAC
CGTTCCAGGAACTGGCAAGAGTGTTGCTTGTAGTCCTAAAAAGGCAGTCAGAGACCCTAAAACTGGGAAA
GCGGTGCAAGAGAGAAACTCCTATGCAGTGAGTGTGTGGAAGAGAGTGAAAGCCAAGTTAGAGGGCCGAG
ATGTTGATCCGAATAGGAGGATGTCAGTTGCTGAACAGGTTGACTATGTCATTAAGGAAGCAACTAATCT
AGATAACTTGGCTCAGCTGTATGAAGGTTGGACAGCCTGGGTGTGAATGGCAAGACAGTAGATGAGTCTG
GTTAAGCGAGGTCAGACATCCACCAGAATCAACTCGACCTCGACTCGAGCTCAAGCTTCGAATTCTGCAG
TCGACGGTACCGCGGGCCCGGGATCCACCGGATCTAGATAACTGATCATAATCAGCCATACCACATTTGT
AGAGGTTTTACTTGCTTTAAAAAACCTCCCACACCTCCCCCTGAACCTGAAACATAAAATGAATGCAATT
GTTGTTGTTAACTTGTTTATTGCAGCTTATAATGGTTACAAATAAAGCAATAGCATCACAAATTTCACAA
ATAAAGCATTTTTTTCACTGCATTCTAGTTGTGGTTTGTCCAAACTCATCAATGTATCTTAACGCGTAAA
TTGTAAGCGTTAATATTTTGTTAAAATTCGCGTTAAATTTTTGTTAAATCAGCTCATTTTTTAACCAATA
GGCCGAAATCGGCAAAATCCCTTATAAATCAAAAGAATAGACCGAGATAGGGT
[37 nt withheld, positions 12934-12970]
AAAGAACGTGGACTCCAACGTCAAAGG
[49 nt withheld, positions 12998-13046]
T
[91 nt withheld, positions 13048-13138]
G
[124 nt withheld, positions 13140-13263]
CAGGTGGCACTTTTCGGGGAAATGTGCGCGGAACCCCTATTTGTTTATTTTTCTAAATACATTCAAATAT
GTATCCGCTCATGAGACAATAACCCTGATAAATGCTTCAATAATATTGAAAAAGGAAGAGTCCTGAGGCG
GAAAGAACCAGCTGTGGAATGTGTGTCAGTTAGGGTGTGGAAAGTCCCCAGGCTCCCCAGCAGGCAGAAG
TATGCAAAGCATGCATCTCAATTAGTCAGCAACCAGGTGTGGAAAGTCCCCAGGCTCCCCAGCAGGCAGA
AGTATGCAAAGCATGCATCTCAATTAGTCAGCAACCATAGTCCCGCCCCTAACTCCGCCCATCCCGCCCC
TAACTCCGCCCAGTTCCGCCCATTCTCCGCCCCATGGCTGACTAATTTTTTTTATTTATGCAGAGGCCGA
GGCCGCCTCGGCCTCTGAGCTATTCCAGAAGTAGTGAGGAGGCTTTTTTGGAGGCCTAGGCTTTTGCAAA
GATCGATCAAGAGACAGGATGAGGATCGTTTCGCATGATTGAACAAGATGGATTGCACGCAGGTTCTCCG
GCCGCTTGGGTGGAGAGGCTATTCGGCTATGACTGGGCACAACAGACAATCGGCTGCTCTGATGCCGCCG
TGTTCCGGCTGTCAGCGCAGGGGCGCCCGGTTCTTTTTGTCAAGACCGACCTGTCCGGTGCCCTGAATGA
ACTGCAAGACGAGGCAGCGCGGCTATCGTGGCTGGCCACGACGGGCGTTCCTTGCGCAGCTGTGCTCGAC
GTTGTCACTGAAGCGGGAAGGGACTGGCTGCTATTGGGCGAAGTGCCGGGGCAGGATCTCCTGTCATCTC
ACCTTGCTCCTGCCGAGAAAGTATCCATCATGGCTGATGCAATGCGGCGGCTGCATACGCTTGATCCGGC
TACCTGCCCATTCGACCACCAAGCGAAACATCGCATCGAGCGAGCACGTACTCGGATGGAAGCCGGTCTT
GTCGATCAGGATGATCTGGACGAAGAGCATCAGGGGCTCGCGCCAGCCGAACTGTTCGCCAGGCTCAAGG
CGAGCATGCCCGACGGCGAGGATCTCGTCGTGACCCATGGCGATGCCTGCTTGCCGAATATCATGGTGGA
AAATGGCCGCTTTTCTGGATTCATCGACTGTGGCCGGCTGGGTGTGGCGGACCGCTATCAGGACATAGCG
TTGGCTACCCGTGATATTGCTGAAGAGCTTGGCGGCGAATGGGCTGACCGCTTCCTCGTGCTTTACGGTA
TCGCCGCTCCCGATTCGCAGCGCATCGCCTTCTATCGCCTTCTTGACGAGTTCTTCTGAGCGGGACTCTG
GGGTTCGAAATGACCGACCAAGCGACGCCCAACCTGCCATCACGAGATTTCGATTCCACCGCCGCCTTCT
ATGAAAGGTTGGGCTTCGGAATCGTTTTCCGGGACGCCGGCTGGATGATCCTCCAGCGCGGGGATCTCAT
GCTGGAGTTCTTCGCCCACCCTAGGGGGAGGCTAACTGAAACACGGAAGGAGACAATACCGGAAGGAACC
CGCGCTATGACGGCAATAAAAAGACAGAATAAAACGCACGGTGTTGGGTCGTTTGTTCATAAACGCGGGG
TTCGGTCCCAGGGCTGGCACTCTGTCGATACCCCACCGAGACCCCATTGGGGCCAATACGCCCGCGTTTC
TTCCTTTTCCCCACCCCACCCCCCAAGTTCGGGTGAAGGCCCAGGGCTCGCAGCCAACGTCGGGGCGGCA
GGCCCTGCCATAGCCTCAGGTTACTCATATATACTTTAGATTGATTTAAAACTTCATTTTTAATTTAAAA
GGATCTAGGTGAAGATCCTTTTTGATAATCTCATGACCAAAATCCCTTAACGTGAGTTTTCGTTCCACTG
AGCGTCAGACCCCGTAGAAAAGATCAAAGGATCTTCTTGAGATCCTTTTTTTCTGCGCGTAATCTGCTGC
TTGCAAACAAAAAAACCACCGCTACCAGCGGTGGTTTGTTTGCCGGATCAAGAGCTACCAACTCTTTTTC
CGAAGGTAACTGGCTTCAGCAGAGCGCAGATACCAAATACTGTTCTTCTAGTGTAGCCGTAGTTAGGCCA
CCACTTCAAGAACTCTGTAGCACCGCCTACATACCTCGCTCTGCTAATCCTGTTACCAGTGGCTGCTGCC
AGTGGCGATAAGTCGTGTCTTACCGGGTTGGACTCAAGACGATAGTTACCGGATAAGGCGCAGCGGTCGG
GCTGAACGGGGGGTTCGTGCACACAGCCCAGCTTGGAGCGAACGACCTACACCGAACTGAGATACCTACA
GCGTGAGCTATGAGAAAGCGCCACGCTTCCCGAAGGGAGAAAGGCGGACAGGTATCCGGTAAGCGGCAGG
GTCGGAACAGGAGAGCGCACGAGGGAGCTTCCAGGGGGAAACGCCTGGTATCTTTATAGTCCTGTCGGGT
TTCGCCACCTCTGACTTGAGCGTCGATTTTTGTGATGCTCGTCAGGGGGGCGGAGCCTATGGAAAAACGC
CAGCAACGCGGCCTTTTTACGGTTCCT
Features (pLannotate 1.2.2; 15 found; start..end, strand, type, name):
     16..75      +  rep_origin     RSF ori (fragment): Plasmids containing the RSF 1030 origin of replication can be propagated in E. coli cells that contain additional plasmids with compatible origins.
    143..446     +  enhancer       CMV enhancer: human cytomegalovirus immediate early enhancer
    447..650     +  promoter       CMV promoter: human cytomegalovirus (CMV) immediate early promoter
    695..1411    +  CDS            EGFP: EGFP is a basic (constitutively fluorescent) green fluorescent protein published in 1996, derived from Aequorea victoria. It is reported to be a rapidly-maturing weak dimer with moderate acid sensitivity.
   1451..12433   +  CDS            SMG1: SMG1_HUMAN - Also known as ATX, KIAA0421, LIP. Experimental evidence at protein level: Swiss-Prot protein existence level 1. Serine/threonine protein kinase involved in both mRNA surveillance and genotoxic stress response pathways. Recognizes the substrate consensus sequence [ST]-Q. Plays a central role in nonsense- mediated decay (NMD) of mRNAs containing premature stop codons by phosphorylating UPF1/RENT1. Recruited by release factors to stalled ribosomes together with SMG8 and SMG9 (forming the SMG1C protein kinase complex), and UPF1 to form the transient SURF (SMG1-UPF1-eRF1-eRF3) complex.
  12504..12556   +  misc_feature   MCS: multiple cloning site
  12573..12657   +  CDS            large T antigen (fragment): large T antigen from SV40 (simian virus 40)
  12680..12801   +  polyA_signal   SV40 poly(A) signal: SV40 polyadenylation signal
  12835..13263   -  rep_origin     f1 ori (sequence partly withheld): f1 bacteriophage origin of replication; arrow indicates direction of (+) strand synthesis
  13290..13394   +  promoter       AmpR promoter: bla
  13396..13753   +  promoter       SV40 promoter: SV40 enhancer and early promoter
  13788..14582   +  CDS            NeoR/KanR: aminoglycoside phosphotransferase from Tn5; aph(3')-II (or nptII); confers resistance to neomycin, kanamycin, and G418 (Geneticin®)
  14603..14755   +  CDS            ble (fragment): BLE_KLEPN - Experimental evidence at protein level: Swiss-Prot protein existence level 1. Binding protein with a strong affinity to the bleomycin family of antibiotics. Binds to CL990; an antimitotic-antibiotic compound. From Klebsiella pneumoniae.
  14814..14861   +  polyA_signal   HSV TK poly(A) signal: herpes simplex virus thymidine kinase polyadenylation signal (Cole and Stacy, 1985)
  15190..15778   +  rep_origin     ori: high-copy-number ColE1/pMB1/pBR322/pUC origin of replication
