[The description below was written by a language model from this plasmid's Addgene catalogue record and pLannotate feature annotations shown in this document.]
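Description:
GFP SMG1 WT is a mammalian expression plasmid built on the Clontech pEGFP-C3 backbone that produces wild-type human SMG1 as an N-terminal EGFP fusion. The roughly 11 kb SMG1 coding sequence was inserted by restriction cloning into the SalI site of the polylinker (the site was destroyed at both junctions), placing it downstream of and in frame with EGFP. This gives a total plasmid of about 15.8 kb. Transcription of the fusion is driven by the human cytomegalovirus immediate-early enhancer and promoter and terminated by the SV40 polyadenylation signal, with remnants of the multiple cloning site lying between the SMG1 open reading frame and the poly(A) region.

The plasmid replicates in E. coli at high copy from a pUC-type ColE1 origin and also carries an f1 phage origin. A single Tn5 aminoglycoside phosphotransferase gene (NeoR/KanR) serves as the marker in both hosts. A bacterial promoter upstream of it gives kanamycin resistance in E. coli, while the SV40 early promoter and HSV TK poly(A) signal allow G418 selection of transfected mammalian cells. The short RSF ori, large T antigen and ble hits in the feature table are fragment-level matches to backbone sequence rather than functional elements.

SMG1 is a serine/threonine protein kinase that phosphorylates UPF1 in nonsense-mediated mRNA decay and also takes part in genotoxic stress responses. The construct allows overexpression and fluorescence-based tracking of the wild-type kinase. It was deposited in connection with work on a DNA damage-induced alternative splicing pathway involving ATM, SMG1 and DDX5.
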