Addgene plasmid #199571: GFP SMG1 WT
Purpose: Expresses WT SMG1 fused to GFP
Depositing lab: Michael Kastan. Depositing organization: Duke University. Publication: Participation of ATM, SMG1, and DDX5 in a DNA Damage-Induced Alternative Splicing Pathway. McCann JJ, Fleenor DE, Chen J, Lai CH, Bass TE, Kastan MB. Radiat Res. 2023 Apr 1;199(4):406-421. doi: 10.1667/RADE-22-00219.1. PubMed 36921295.
Backbone
  Vector backbone: pEGFP.C3
  Backbone manufacturer: Clontech
  Backbone size w/o insert (bp): 4700
  Total vector size (bp): 15700
  Vector type: Mammalian Expression
  Selectable markers: Neomycin (select with G418)
Growth in bacteria
  Bacterial resistance: Kanamycin, 50 μg/mL
  Growth temperature: 37°C
  Growth strain: DH5alpha
  Copy number: High Copy
Gene/Insert
  Gene/Insert name: SMG1 WT
  Species: H. sapiens (human)
  Insert size (bp): 11000
  GenBank ID: NM_015092
  Entrez Gene: SMG1 (a.k.a. 61E3.4, ATX, LIP)
  Promoter: CMV
  Tag / fusion protein: GFP fusion protein (N terminal on backbone)
  Cloning method: Restriction Enzyme; 5′ cloning site SalI (destroyed during cloning); 3′ cloning site SalI (destroyed during cloning)
  Sequencing primers: 5′ EGFP-C; 3′ SV40pA-R
Terms and licenses: Academic/Nonprofit Terms; Industry Terms: Not Available to Industry
How to cite: GFP SMG1 WT was a gift from Michael Kastan (Addgene plasmid # 199571 ; http://n2t.net/addgene:199571 ; RRID:Addgene_199571)
